Addgene plasmid #145651: pGBW-m4046922
Purpose: Bacterial Expression plasmid for SARS-CoV-2 3C-like proteinase
Depositing lab: Ginkgo Bioworks & Benjie Chen. Depositing organization: Ginkgo Bioworks.
Backbone
  Vector backbone: ori-013 - marker | cmR
  Backbone size w/o insert (bp): 1462
  Vector type: Bacterial Expression
Growth in bacteria
  Bacterial resistance: Chloramphenicol, 25 μg/mL
  Growth temperature: 30°C
  Growth strain: DH5alpha
  Copy number: High Copy
Gene/Insert
  Gene/Insert name: SARS-CoV-2 3C-like proteinase
  Species: Escherichia coli str. K-12 substr. MG1655; Severe acute respiratory syndrome coronavirus 2
  Insert size (bp): 911
  Mutation: wt
  Entrez Gene: ORF1ab (a.k.a. GU280_gp01)
  Promoter: Promoter | pT7 ; Operator | lacO ; RBS | T7_rbs ; Start Codon | ATG
  Tag / fusion protein: Cleavable TEV;FLAG_2 (C terminal on backbone)
  Cloning method: Unknown
Resource information
  A portion of this plasmid was derived from a plasmid made by: GinkgoBioworks
Depositor comments: NCBI Reference Sequence: YP_009725301.1
How to cite: pGBW-m4046922 was a gift from Ginkgo Bioworks & Benjie Chen (Addgene plasmid # 145651 ; http://n2t.net/addgene:145651 ; RRID:Addgene_145651)
