[The description below was written by a language model from this plasmid's Addgene catalogue record and the feature table of its GenBank file.]
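Description:
pGBW-m4046922 is a compact (about 2.6 kb) synthetic bacterial expression plasmid for producing the SARS-CoV-2 3C-like proteinase, the main protease released from the viral ORF1ab polyprotein. The minimal backbone consists of little more than a high-copy ColE1/pUC-type origin of replication and a chloramphenicol acetyltransferase (CmR) gene, followed by a phage lambda t0 terminator. It is propagated in E. coli under chloramphenicol selection.

The expression cassette is a classic T7/lac arrangement. A bacteriophage T7 promoter is immediately followed by a lac operator, then the efficient ribosome binding site from T7 gene 10 and an ATG start codon. Transcription therefore requires a host that supplies T7 RNA polymerase. It is held in check by lac repressor and can be induced with IPTG or lactose. No lacI gene is annotated on the plasmid, so repressor would presumably have to come from the host.

The wild-type proteinase coding sequence (roughly 0.9 kb) is not itself annotated in the feature table. It evidently occupies the unannotated interval between the RBS and the downstream tag features. At its C terminus it is fused to a TEV protease recognition site followed by a FLAG epitope, allowing immunodetection or affinity capture of the protein and subsequent removal of the tag by TEV cleavage. No terminator is annotated directly after the tagged open reading frame.

The listing of E. coli K-12 alongside SARS-CoV-2 as species may reflect codon adaptation or host-derived parts, but the record does not explain it. The plasmid belongs to a set of tagged SARS-CoV-2 protein constructs intended for expression and purification in E. coli.
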