LOCUS       Exported 2646 bp ds-DNA circular SYN 13-MAY-2021
DEFINITION  Bacterial Expression plasmid for SARS-CoV-2 3C-like proteinase.
ACCESSION   .
VERSION     .
KEYWORDS    pGBW-m4046922
SOURCE      synthetic DNA construct
  ORGANISM  synthetic DNA construct
REFERENCE   1 (bases 1 to 2646)
  TITLE     SARS-CoV-2 protein E. coli expression constructs, tagged, for
            protein expression and/or purification
REFERENCE   2 (bases 1 to 2646)
  AUTHORS   .
  TITLE     Direct Submission
  JOURNAL   Exported May 13, 2021 from SnapGene Server 1.1.58
            http://www.snapgene.com
FEATURES             Location/Qualifiers
     source          1..2646
                     /organism="synthetic DNA construct"
                     /mol_type="other DNA"
     primer_bind     20..39
                     /label=T7
                     /note="T7 promoter, forward primer"
     promoter        20..38
                     /label=T7 promoter
                     /note="promoter for bacteriophage T7 RNA polymerase"
     protein_bind    39..63
                     /label=lac operator
                     /bound_moiety="lac repressor encoded by lacI"
                     /note="The lac repressor binds to the lac operator to
                     inhibit transcription in E. coli. This inhibition can be
                     relieved by adding lactose or
                     isopropyl-beta-D-thiogalactopyranoside (IPTG)."
     RBS             78..100
                     /note="efficient ribosome binding site from bacteriophage
                     T7 gene 10 (Olins and Rangwala, 1989)"
     CDS             1023..1043
                     /codon_start=1
                     /product="tobacco etch virus (TEV) protease recognition and
                     cleavage site"
                     /label=TEV site
                     /translation="ENLYFQS"
     CDS             1044..1067
                     /codon_start=1
                     /product="FLAG(R) epitope tag, followed by an enterokinase
                     cleavage site"
                     /label=FLAG
                     /translation="DYKDDDDK"
     rep_origin      1184..1772
                     /direction=RIGHT
                     /label=ori
                     /note="high-copy-number ColE1/pMB1/pBR322/pUC origin of
                     replication"
     primer_bind     1673..1692
                     /label=pBR322ori-F
                     /note="pBR322 origin, forward primer"
     CDS             1878..2537
                     /codon_start=1
                     /gene="cat"
                     /product="chloramphenicol acetyltransferase"
                     /label=CmR
                     /note="confers resistance to chloramphenicol"
                     /translation="MEKKITGYTTVDISQWHRKEHFEAFQSVAQCTYNQTVQLDITAFL
                     KTVKKNKHKFYPAFIHILARLMNAHPEFRMAMKDGELVIWDSVHPCYTVFHEQTETFSS
                     LWSEYHDDFRQFLHIYSQDVACYGENLAYFPKGFIENMFFVSANPWVSFTSFDLNVANM
                     DNFFAPVFTMGKYYTQGDKVLMPLAIQVHHAVCDGFHVGRMLNELQQYCDEWQGGA"
     primer_bind     complement(1944..1963)
                     /label=CAT-R
                     /note="Chloramphenicol resistance gene, reverse primer"
     terminator      2608..2642
                     /label=lambda t0 terminator
                     /note="minimal transcription terminator from phage lambda
                     (Scholtissek and Grosse, 1987)"
ORIGIN
        1 gatctcgatc ccgcgaaatt aatacgactc actatagggg aattgtgagc ggataacaat
       61 tcccctctag aaataatttt gtttaacttt aagaaggaga ctcttctatg ggttttagaa
      121 aaatggcatt cccatctggt aaagttgagg gttgtatggt acaagtaact tgtggtacaa
      181 ctacacttaa cggtctttgg cttgatgacg tagtttactg tccaagacat gtgatctgca
      241 cctctgaaga catgcttaac cctaattatg aagatttact cattcgtaag tctaatcata
      301 atttcttggt acaggctggt aatgttcaac tcagggttat tggacattct atgcaaaatt
      361 gtgtacttaa gcttaaggtt gatacagcca atcctaagac acctaagtat aagtttgttc
      421 gcattcaacc aggacagact ttttcagtgt tagcttgtta caatggttca ccatctggtg
      481 tttaccaatg tgctatgagg cccaatttca ctattaaggg ttcattcctt aatggttcat
      541 gtggtagtgt tggttttaac atagattatg actgtgtctc tttttgttac atgcaccata
      601 tggaattacc aactggagtt catgctggca cagacttaga aggtaacttt tatggacctt
      661 ttgttgacag gcaaacagca caagcagctg gtacggacac aactattaca gttaatgttt
      721 tagcttggtt gtacgctgct gttataaatg gagacaggtg gtttctcaat cgatttacca
      781 caactcttaa tgactttaac cttgtggcta tgaagtacaa ttatgaacct ctaacacaag
      841 accatgttga catactagga cctctttctg ctcaaactgg aattgccgtt ttagatatgt
      901 gtgcttcatt aaaagaatta ctgcaaaatg gtatgaatgg acgtaccata ttgggtagtg
      961 ctttattaga agatgaattt acaccttttg atgttgttag acaatgctca ggtgttactt
     1021 tcgagaacct gtactttcaa agcgactaca aggatgatga tgacaaataa ccggcttatc
     1081 ggtcagtttc acctgattta cgtaaaaacc cgcttcggcg ggtttttgct tttggagggg
     1141 cagaaagatg aatgactgtc cacgacgcta tacccaaaag aaattgagat cctttttttc
     1201 tgcgcgtaat ctgctgcttg caaacaaaaa aaccaccgct accagcggtg gtttgtttgc
     1261 cggatcaaga gctaccaact ctttttccga aggtaactgg cttcagcaga gcgcagatac
     1321 caaatactgt tcttctagtg tagccgtagt taggccacca cttcaagaac tctgtagcac
     1381 cgcctacata cctcgctctg ctaatcctgt taccagtggc tgctgccagt ggcgataagt
     1441 cgtgtcttac cgggttggac tcaagacgat agttaccgga taaggcgcag cggtcgggct
     1501 gaacgggggg ttcgtgcaca cagcccagct tggagcgaac gacctacacc gaactgagat
     1561 acctacagcg tgagctatga gaaagcgcca cgcttcccga agggagaaag gcggacaggt
     1621 atccggtaag cggcagggtc ggaacaggag agcgcacgag ggagcttcca gggggaaacg
     1681 cctggtatct ttatagtcct gtcgggtttc gccacctctg acttgagcgt cgatttttgt
     1741 gatgctcgtc aggggggcgg agcctatgga aattgatcgg gcacgtaaga ggttccaact
     1801 ttcaccataa tgaaataaga tcactaccgg gcgtattttt tgagttatcg agattttcag
     1861 gagctaagga agctaaaatg gagaaaaaaa tcactggata taccaccgtt gatatatccc
     1921 aatggcatcg taaagaacat tttgaggcat ttcagtcagt tgctcaatgt acctataacc
     1981 agaccgttca gctggatatt acggcctttt taaagaccgt aaagaaaaat aagcacaagt
     2041 tttatccggc ctttattcac attcttgccc gcctgatgaa tgctcatccg gaatttcgta
     2101 tggcaatgaa agacggtgag ctggtgatat gggatagtgt tcacccttgt tacaccgttt
     2161 tccatgagca aactgaaacg ttttcatcgc tctggagtga ataccacgac gatttccggc
     2221 agtttctaca catatattcg caagatgtgg cgtgttacgg tgaaaacctg gcctatttcc
     2281 ctaaagggtt tattgagaat atgtttttcg tttcagccaa tccctgggtg agtttcacca
     2341 gttttgattt aaacgtggcc aatatggaca acttcttcgc ccccgttttc accatgggca
     2401 aatattatac gcaaggcgac aaggtgctga tgccgctggc gattcaggtt catcatgccg
     2461 tttgtgatgg cttccatgtc ggcagaatgc ttaatgaatt acaacagtac tgcgatgagt
     2521 ggcagggcgg ggcgtaattt gatatcgagc tcgcttggac tcctgttgat agatccagta
     2581 atgacctcag aactccatct ggatttgttc agaacgctcg gttgccgccg ggcgtttttt
     2641 attggt
//
